>Addgene plasmid #216494 | pcDNA3.1-HaloAktKAR2.2-T2A-EGFP | addgene full sequence | sequence record 431028 | Addgene NGS Result
GACGGATCGGGAGATCTCCCGATCCCCTATGGTGCACTCTCAGTACAATCTGCTCTGATGCCGCATAGTT
AAGCCAGTATCTGCTCCCTGCTTGTGTGTTGGAGGTCGCTGAGTAGTGCGCGAGCAAAATTTAAGCTACA
ACAAGGCAAGGCTTGACCGACAATTGCATGAAGAATCTGCTTAGGGTTAGGCGTTTTGCGCTGCTTCGCG
ATGTACGGGCCAGATATACGCGTTGACATTGATTATTGACTAGTTATTAATAGTAATCAATTACGGGGTC
ATTAGTTCATAGCCCATATATGGAGTTCCGCGTTACATAACTTACGGTAAATGGCCCGCCTGGCTGACCG
CCCAACGACCCCCGCCCATTGACGTCAATAATGACGTATGTTCCCATAGTAACGCCAATAGGGACTTTCC
ATTGACGTCAATGGGTGGAGTATTTACGGTAAACTGCCCACTTGGCAGTACATCAAGTGTATCATATGCC
AAGTACGCCCCCTATTGACGTCAATGACGGTAAATGGCCCGCCTGGCATTATGCCCAGTACATGACCTTA
TGGGACTTTCCTACTTGGCAGTACATCTACGTATTAGTCATCGCTATTACCATGGTGATGCGGTTTTGGC
AGTACATCAATGGGCGTGGATAGCGGTTTGACTCACGGGGATTTCCAAGTCTCCACCCCATTGACGTCAA
TGGGAGTTTGTTTTGGCACCAAAATCAACGGGACTTTCCAAAATGTCGTAACAACTCCGCCCCATTGACG
CAAATGGGCGGTAGGCGTGTACGGTGGGAGGTCTATATAAGCAGAGCTCTCTGGCTAACTAGAGAACCCA
CTGCTTACTGGCTTATCGAAATTAATACGACTCACTATAGGGAGACCCAAGCTGGCTAGCGTTTAAACTT
AAGCTTGCGGCCGCCACCGGATCCATGCCTCGTCCGCGCTCGTGCACCTGGCCGGACCCCAGGCCGGAGT
TTGGCGGCACCGGCGGCAGCGAGCTCAGCTGGCGGCGGGAGACCTTCCAGGCCTTCCGCACCACCGACGT
CGGCCGCAAGCTGATCATCGATCAGAACGTTTTTATCGAGGGTACGCTGCCGATGGGTGTCGTCCGCCCG
CTGACTGAAGTCGAGATGGACCATTACCGCGAGCCGTTCCTGAATCCTGTTGACCGCGAGCCACTGTGGC
GCTTCCCAAACGAGCTGCCAATCGCCGGTGAGCCAGCGAACATCGTCGCGCTGGTCGAAGAATACATGGA
CTGGCTGCACCAGTCCCCTGTCCCGAAGCTGCTGTTCTGGGGCACCCCAGGCGTTCTGATCCCACCGGCC
GAAGCCGCTCGCCTGGCCAAAAGCCTGCCTAACTGCAAGGCTGTGGACATCGGCCCGGGTCTGAATCTGC
TGCAAGAAGACAACCCGGACCTGATCGGCAGCGAGATCGCGCGCTGGCTGTCGACGCTCGAGATTTCCGG
CGAGCCAACCACTGGAGGCAGCGGAGGCACAGGAGGCAGCGGAGGCACAGGAGGCAGCATGGCAGAAATC
GGTACTGGCTTTCCATTCGACCCCCATTATGTGGAAGTCCTGGGCGAGCGCATGCACTACGTCGATGTTG
GTCCGCGCGATGGCACCCCTGTGCTGTTCCTGCACGGTAACCCGACCTCCTCCTACGTGTGGCGCAACAT
CATCCCGCATGTTGCACCGACCCATCGCTGCATTGCTCCAGACCTGATCGGTATGGGCAAATCCGACAAA
CCAGACCTGGGTTATTTCTTCGACGACCACGTCCGCTTCATGGATGCCTTCATCGAAGCCCTGGGTCTGG
AAGAGGTCGTCCTGGTCATTCACGACTGGGGCTCCGCTCTGGGTTTCCACTGGGCCAAGCGCAATCCAGA
GCGCGTCAAAGGTATTGCATTTATGGAGTTCATCCGCCCTATCCCGACCTGGGACGAATGGACCATCAGC
AAGTTTTCTCAAGAACAGATCGGCGAAAACATTGTGTGCAGGGTCATTTGTACCACGGGTCAAATTCCCA
TCCGAGATTTGTCAGCTGATATTTCACAAGTGCTTAAGGAAAAACGATCCATAAAGAAAGTTTGGACATT
TGGTAGAAACCCAGCCTGTGACTATCATTTAGGAAACATTTCAAGACTGTCAAATAAGCATTTCCAAATA
CTACTAGGAGAAGACGGTAACCTTTTATTGAATGACATTTCCACTAATGGGACCTGGTTAAATGGGCAAA
AAGTCGAGAAGAACAGCAATCAGTTACTGTCTCAAGGTGATGAAATAACCGTTGGTGTAGGCGTGGAATC
AGATATTTTATCTCTGGTCATTTTCATAAACGACAAATTTAAGCAGTGCCTCGAGCAGAACAAAGTTGAT
CGCGGCCGCGGCAGTGGAGAGGGCAGAGGAAGTCTGCTAACATGCGGTGACGTCGAGGAGAATCCTGGCC
CAGTGAGCAAGGGCGAGGAGCTGTTCACCGGGGTGGTGCCCATCCTGGTCGAGCTGGACGGCGACGTAAA
CGGCCACAAGTTCAGCGTGTCCGGCGAGGGCGAGGGCGATGCCACCTACGGCAAGCTGACCCTGAAGTTC
ATCTGCACCACCGGCAAGCTGCCCGTGCCCTGGCCCACCCTCGTGACCACCCTGACCTACGGCGTGCAGT
GCTTCAGCCGCTACCCCGACCACATGAAGCAGCACGACTTCTTCAAGTCCGCCATGCCCGAAGGCTACGT
CCAGGAGCGCACCATCTTCTTCAAGGACGACGGCAACTACAAGACCCGCGCCGAGGTGAAGTTCGAGGGC
GACACCCTGGTGAACCGCATCGAGCTGAAGGGCATCGACTTCAAGGAGGACGGCAACATCCTGGGGCACA
AGCTGGAGTACAACTACAACAGCCACAACGTCTATATCATGGCCGACAAGCAGAAGAACGGCATCAAGGT
GAACTTCAAGATCCGCCACAACATCGAGGACGGCAGCGTGCAGCTCGCCGACCACTACCAGCAGAACACC
CCCATCGGCGACGGCCCCGTGCTGCTGCCCGACAACCACTACCTGAGCACCCAGTCCGCCCTGAGCAAAG
ACCCCAACGAGAAGCGCGATCACATGGTCCTGCTGGAGTTCGTGACCGCCGCCGGGATCACTCTCGGCAT
GGACGAGCTGTACAAGTAAGAATTCTGCAGATATCCAGCACAGTGGCGGCCGCTCGAGTCTAGAGGGCCC
GTTTAAACCCGCTGATCAGCCTCGACTGTGCCTTCTAGTTGCCAGCCATCTGTTGTTTGCCCCTCCCCCG
TGCCTTCCTTGACCCTGGAAGGTGCCACTCCCACTGTCCTTTCCTAATAAAATGAGGAAATTGCATCGCA
TTGTCTGAGTAGGTGTCATTCTATTCTGGGGGGTGGGGTGGGGCAGGACAGCAAGGGGGAGGATTGGGAA
GACAATAGCAGGCATGCTGGGGATGCGGTGGGCTCTATGGCTTCTGAGGCGGAAAGAACCAGCTGGGGCT
CTAGGGGGTATCCCC
[124 nt withheld, positions 3516-3639]
C
[91 nt withheld, positions 3641-3731]
A
[49 nt withheld, positions 3733-3781]
CCTTTGACGTTGGAGTCCACGTTCTTT
[37 nt withheld, positions 3809-3845]
ACCCTATCTCGGTCTATTCTTTTGATTTATAAGGGATTTTGCCGATTTCGGCCTATTGGTTAAAAAATGA
GCTGATTTAACAAAAATTTAACGCGAATTAATTCTGTGGAATGTGTGTCAGTTAGGGTGTGGAAAGTCCC
CAGGCTCCCCAGCAGGCAGAAGTATGCAAAGCATGCATCTCAATTAGTCAGCAACCAGGTGTGGAAAGTC
CCCAGGCTCCCCAGCAGGCAGAAGTATGCAAAGCATGCATCTCAATTAGTCAGCAACCATAGTCCCGCCC
CTAACTCCGCCCATCCCGCCCCTAACTCCGCCCAGTTCCGCCCATTCTCCGCCCCATGGCTGACTAATTT
TTTTTATTTATGCAGAGGCCGAGGCCGCCTCTGCCTCTGAGCTATTCCAGAAGTAGTGAGGAGGCTTTTT
TGGAGGCCTAGGCTTTTGCAAAAAGCTCCCGGGAGCTTGTATATCCATTTTCGGATCTGATCAAGAGACA
GGATGAGGATCGTTTCGCATGATTGAACAAGATGGATTGCACGCAGGTTCTCCGGCCGCTTGGGTGGAGA
GGCTATTCGGCTATGACTGGGCACAACAGACAATCGGCTGCTCTGATGCCGCCGTGTTCCGGCTGTCAGC
GCAGGGGCGCCCGGTTCTTTTTGTCAAGACCGACCTGTCCGGTGCCCTGAATGAACTGCAGGACGAGGCA
GCGCGGCTATCGTGGCTGGCCACGACGGGCGTTCCTTGCGCAGCTGTGCTCGACGTTGTCACTGAAGCGG
GAAGGGACTGGCTGCTATTGGGCGAAGTGCCGGGGCAGGATCTCCTGTCATCTCACCTTGCTCCTGCCGA
GAAAGTATCCATCATGGCTGATGCAATGCGGCGGCTGCATACGCTTGATCCGGCTACCTGCCCATTCGAC
CACCAAGCGAAACATCGCATCGAGCGAGCACGTACTCGGATGGAAGCCGGTCTTGTCGATCAGGATGATC
TGGACGAAGAGCATCAGGGGCTCGCGCCAGCCGAACTGTTCGCCAGGCTCAAGGCGCGCATGCCCGACGG
CGAGGATCTCGTCGTGACCCATGGCGATGCCTGCTTGCCGAATATCATGGTGGAAAATGGCCGCTTTTCT
GGATTCATCGACTGTGGCCGGCTGGGTGTGGCGGACCGCTATCAGGACATAGCGTTGGCTACCCGTGATA
TTGCTGAAGAGCTTGGCGGCGAATGGGCTGACCGCTTCCTCGTGCTTTACGGTATCGCCGCTCCCGATTC
GCAGCGCATCGCCTTCTATCGCCTTCTTGACGAGTTCTTCTGAGCGGGACTCTGGGGTTCGAAATGACCG
ACCAAGCGACGCCCAACCTGCCATCACGAGATTTCGATTCCACCGCCGCCTTCTATGAAAGGTTGGGCTT
CGGAATCGTTTTCCGGGACGCCGGCTGGATGATCCTCCAGCGCGGGGATCTCATGCTGGAGTTCTTCGCC
CACCCCAACTTGTTTATTGCAGCTTATAATGGTTACAAATAAAGCAATAGCATCACAAATTTCACAAATA
AAGCATTTTTTTCACTGCATTCTAGTTGTGGTTTGTCCAAACTCATCAATGTATCTTATCATGTCTGTAT
ACCGTCGACCTCTAGCTAGAGCTTGGCGTAATCATGGTCATAGCTGTTTCCTGTGTGAAATTGTTATCCG
CTCACAATTCCACACAACATACGAGCCGGAAGCATAAAGTGTAAAGCCTGGGGTGCCTAATGAGTGAGCT
AACTCACATTAATTGCGTTGCGCTCACTGCCCGCTTTCCAGTCGGGAAACCTGTCGTGCCAGCTGCATTA
ATGAATCGGCCAACGCGCGGGGAGAGGCGGTTTGCGTATTGGGCGCTCTTCCGCTTCCTCGCTCACTGAC
TCGCTGCGCTCGGTCGTTCGGCTGCGGCGAGCGGTATCAGCTCACTCAAAGGCGGTAATACGGTTATCCA
CAGAATCAGGGGATAACGCAGGAAAGAACATGTGAGCAAAAGGCCAGCAAAAGGCCAGGAACCGTAAAAA
GGCCGCGTTGCTGGCGTTTTTCCATAGGCTCCGCCCCCCTGACGAGCATCACAAAAATCGACGCTCAAGT
CAGAGGTGGCGAAACCCGACAGGACTATAAAGATACCAGGCGTTTCCCCCTGGAAGCTCCCTCGTGCGCT
CTCCTGTTCCGACCCTGCCGCTTACCGGATACCTGTCCGCCTTTCTCCCTTCGGGAAGCGTGGCGCTTTC
TCATAGCTCACGCTGTAGGTATCTCAGTTCGGTGTAGGTCGTTCGCTCCAAGCTGGGCTGTGTGCACGAA
CCCCCCGTTCAGCCCGACCGCTGCGCCTTATCCGGTAACTATCGTCTTGAGTCCAACCCGGTAAGACACG
ACTTATCGCCACTGGCAGCAGCCACTGGTAACAGGATTAGCAGAGCGAGGTATGTAGGCGGTGCTACAGA
GTTCTTGAAGTGGTGGCCTAACTACGGCTACACTAGAAGAACAGTATTTGGTATCTGCGCTCTGCTGAAG
CCAGTTACCTTCGGAAAAAGAGTTGGTAGCTCTTGATCCGGCAAACAAACCACCGCTGGTAGCGGTGGTT
TTTTTGTTTGCAAGCAGCAGATTACGCGCAGAAAAAAAGGATCTCAAGAAGATCCTTTGATCTTTTCTAC
GGGGTCTGACGCTCAGTGGAACGAAAACTCACGTTAAGGGATTTTGGTCATGAGATTATCAAAAAGGATC
TTCACCTAGATCCTTTTAAATTAAAAATGAAGTTTTAAATCAATCTAAAGTATATATGAGTAAACTTGGT
CTGACAGTTACCAATGCTTAATCAGTGAGGCACCTATCTCAGCGATCTGTCTATTTCGTTCATCCATAGT
TGCCTGACTCCCCGTCGTGTAGATAACTACGATACGGGAGGGCTTACCATCTGGCCCCAGTGCTGCAATG
ATACCGCGAGACCCACGCTCACCGGCTCCAGATTTATCAGCAATAAACCAGCCAGCCGGAAGGGCCGAGC
GCAGAAGTGGTCCTGCAACTTTATCCGCCTCCATCCAGTCTATTAATTGTTGCCGGGAAGCTAGAGTAAG
TAGTTCGCCAGTTAATAGTTTGCGCAACGTTGTTGCCATTGCTACAGGCATCGTGGTGTCACGCTCGTCG
TTTGGTATGGCTTCATTCAGCTCCGGTTCCCAACGATCAAGGCGAGTTACATGATCCCCCATGTTGTGCA
AAAAAGCGGTTAGCTCCTTCGGTCCTCCGATCGTTGTCAGAAGTAAGTTGGCCGCAGTGTTATCACTCAT
GGTTATGGCAGCACTGCATAATTCTCTTACTGTCATGCCATCCGTAAGATGCTTTTCTGTGACTGGTGAG
TACTCAACCAAGTCATTCTGAGAATAGTGTATGCGGCGACCGAGTTGCTCTTGCCCGGCGTCAATACGGG
ATAATACCGCGCCACATAGCAGAACTTTAAAAGTGCTCATCATTGGAAAACGTTCTTCGGGGCGAAAACT
CTCAAGGATCTTACCGCTGTTGAGATCCAGTTCGATGTAACCCACTCGTGCACCCAACTGATCTTCAGCA
TCTTTTACTTTCACCAGCGTTTCTGGGTGAGCAAAAACAGGAAGGCAAAATGCCGCAAAAAAGGGAATAA
GGGCGACACGGAAATGTTGAATACTCATACTCTTCCTTTTTCAATATTATTGAAGCATTTATCAGGGTTA
TTGTCTCATGAGCGGATACATATTTGAATGTATTTAGAAAAATAAACAAATAGGGGTTCCGCGCACATTT
CCCCGAAAAGTGCCACCTGACGTC
Features (pLannotate 1.2.2; 23 found; start..end, strand, type, name):
     28..80      -  misc_feature   bom (fragment): basis of mobility region from pBR322
    235..614     +  enhancer       CMV enhancer: human cytomegalovirus immediate early enhancer
    615..818     +  promoter       CMV promoter: human cytomegalovirus (CMV) immediate early promoter
    814..847     +  LTR            5' LTR (truncated) (fragment): truncated 5' long terminal repeat (LTR) from HIV-1
    863..881     +  promoter       T7 promoter: promoter for bacteriophage T7 RNA polymerase
   1019..1471    +  CDS            HaloTag® (fragment): modified bacterial dehalogenase that forms covalent bonds with chloroalkane derivatives
   1529..1951    +  CDS            HaloTag® (fragment): modified bacterial dehalogenase that forms covalent bonds with chloroalkane derivatives
   1955..2389    +  CDS            RAD53 (fragment): RAD53_YEAST - Also known as MEC2, SAD1, SPK1. Experimental evidence at protein level: Swiss-Prot protein existence level 1. Controls S-phase checkpoint as well as G1 and G2 DNA damage checkpoints. Phosphorylates proteins on serine, threonine, and tyrosine. Prevents entry into anaphase and mitotic exit after DNA damage via regulation of the Polo kinase CDC5. Seems to be involved in the phosphorylation of RPH1. From Saccharomyces cerevisiae (strain ATCC 204508 / S288c) (Baker's yeast).
   2453..3169    +  CDS            EGFP: the original enhanced GFP (Yang et al., 1996) mammalian codon-optimized
   3246..3470    +  polyA_signal   bGH poly(A) signal: bovine growth hormone polyadenylation signal
   3474..3495    +  promoter       SV40 promoter (fragment): SV40 enhancer and early promoter
   3516..3944    +  rep_origin     f1 ori (sequence partly withheld): f1 bacteriophage origin of replication; arrow indicates direction of (+) strand synthesis
   3958..4287    +  promoter       SV40 promoter: SV40 enhancer and early promoter
   4354..5145    +  CDS            neo: KKA2_KLEPN - Also known as kan, nptII. Experimental evidence at protein level: Swiss-Prot protein existence level 1. Resistance to kanamycin, neomycin, paromomycin, ribostamycin, butirosin and gentamicin B. From Klebsiella pneumoniae.
   5169..5327    +  CDS            ble (fragment): BLE_KLEPN - Experimental evidence at protein level: Swiss-Prot protein existence level 1. Binding protein with a strong affinity to the bleomycin family of antibiotics. Binds to CL990; an antimitotic-antibiotic compound. From Klebsiella pneumoniae.
   5322..5443    +  polyA_signal   SV40 poly(A) signal: SV40 polyadenylation signal
   5516..5532    -  protein_bind   lac operator: The lac repressor binds to the lac operator to inhibit transcription in E. coli. This inhibition can be relieved by adding lactose or isopropyl-β-D-thiogalactopyranoside (IPTG). lac repressor encoded by lacI
   5540..5570    -  promoter       lac promoter: promoter for the E. coli lac operon
   5585..5606    -  protein_bind   CAP binding site: CAP binding activates transcription in the presence of cAMP. E. coli catabolite activator protein
   5619..5711    -  CDS            lacI (fragment): lac repressor; lacI; The lac repressor binds to the lac operator to inhibit transcription in E. coli. This inhibition can be relieved by adding lactose or isopropyl-β-D-thiogalactopyranoside (IPTG).
   5894..6482    -  rep_origin     ori: high-copy-number ColE1/pMB1/pBR322/pUC origin of replication
   6653..7513    -  CDS            AmpR: β-lactamase; bla; confers resistance to ampicillin, carbenicillin, and related antibiotics
   7514..7618    -  promoter       AmpR promoter: bla
