[The description below was written by a language model from this plasmid's Addgene catalogue record and pLannotate feature annotations shown in this document.]
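Description:
pcDNA3.1-HaloAktKAR2.2-T2A-EGFP is a 7.6 kb mammalian expression plasmid built on the pcDNA3.1 backbone for transient or stable expression of a synthetic, chemigenetic Akt kinase activity reporter. It is propagated in E. coli as a high-copy plasmid through a ColE1/pUC-type origin and selected with ampicillin via the β-lactamase gene. The backbone also carries an f1 origin for single-stranded DNA production and an SV40 promoter-driven neomycin phosphotransferase cassette with an SV40 polyadenylation signal, which can be used for G418 selection of stably transfected mammalian cells.

The payload is transcribed from the CMV immediate early enhancer and promoter and terminated by the bovine growth hormone polyadenylation signal; a T7 promoter lies just upstream of the coding region. The feature table shows the biosensor open reading frame as two separate HaloTag fragments followed by a segment matching yeast RAD53. That layout would fit a split or rearranged HaloTag joined to a phosphopeptide-binding domain of the kind used in kinase activity reporters, although the record does not spell out the domain architecture or identify the Akt substrate motif. HaloTag binds chloroalkane-derivatised fluorophore ligands covalently, so the readout depends on an added dye, here in the far-red range according to the associated publication title. The depositor describes this variant as having low basal brightness and a very high dynamic range. Downstream, a T2A self-cleaving peptide links the sensor to EGFP, so both proteins are made from one transcript as separate polypeptides and green fluorescence marks transfected cells without being fused to the sensor. The construct is intended for live-cell imaging of Akt signalling, including multiplexed and super-resolution applications.
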