Addgene plasmid #216494: pcDNA3.1-HaloAktKAR2.2-T2A-EGFP
Purpose: Expression of chemigenetic Akt biosensor (low basal brightness, extremly high dynamic range) and EGFP transfection marker in mammalian cells
Depositing lab: Jin Zhang. Publication: Far-red chemigenetic kinase biosensors enable multiplexed and super-resolved imaging of signaling networks. Frei MS, Sanchez SA, He X, Liu L, Schneider F, Wang Z, Hakozaki H, Li Y, Lyons AC, Rohm TV, Olefsky JM, Shi L, Schoneberg J, Fraser SE, Mehta S, Wang Y, Zhang J. Nat Biotechnol. 2025 Apr 21. doi: 10.1038/s41587-025-02642-8. PubMed 40258957.
Backbone
  Vector backbone: pcDNA3.1
  Vector type: Mammalian Expression
Growth in bacteria
  Bacterial resistance: Ampicillin, 100 μg/mL
  Growth temperature: 37°C
  Growth strain: DH5alpha
  Copy number: High Copy
Gene/Insert
  Gene/Insert name: HaloAktKAR2.2
  Species: Synthetic
  Promoter: CMV
  Tag / fusion protein: T2A-EGFP (C terminal on insert)
  Cloning method: Gibson Cloning
  Sequencing primers: 5′ CMV forward; 3′ BGH reverse
Terms and licenses: Academic/Nonprofit Terms; Industry Terms: Not Available to Industry
How to cite: pcDNA3.1-HaloAktKAR2.2-T2A-EGFP was a gift from Jin Zhang (Addgene plasmid # 216494 ; http://n2t.net/addgene:216494 ; RRID:Addgene_216494)
